>Addgene plasmid #147757 | pAc5.1B-MS2-GST-V5His6_V | addgene full sequence | sequence record 498770 | Addgene NGS Result
CTTCAAGAATTAATTCTATATTCTAAAAACACAAATGATACTTCTAAAAAAAAATCATGAATGGCATCAA
CTCTGAATCAAATCTTTGCAGATGCACCTACTTCTCATTTCCACTGTCACATCATTTTTCCAGATCTCGC
TGCCTGTTATGTGGCCCACAAACCAAGACACGTTTTATGGCCATTAAAGCTGGCTGATCGTCGCCAAACA
CCAAATACATAATGAATATGTACACATTCGAGAAAGAAGCGATCAAAGAAGCGTCTTCGGGCGGAGTAGG
AGAATGCGGAGGAGAAGGAGAACGAGCTGATCTAGTATCTCTCCACAATCCAATGCCAACTGACCAACTG
GCCATATTCGGAGCAATTTGAAGCCAATTTCCATCGCCTGGCGATCGCTCCATTCTTGGCTATATGTTTT
TCACCGTTACCCGGGGCCATTTTCAAAGACTCGTCGGCAAGATAAGATTGTGTCACTCGCTGTCTCTCTT
CATTTGTCGAAGAATGCTGAGGAATTTCGCGATGACGTCGGCGAGTATTTTGAAGAATGAGAATAATTTG
TATTTATACGAAAATCAGTTAGTGGAATTTTCTACAAAAACATGTTATCTATAGATAATTTTGTTGCAAA
ATATGTTGACTATGACAAAGATTGTATGTATATACCTTTAATGTATTCTCATTTTCTTATGTATTTATAA
TGGCAATGATGATACTGATGATATTTTAAGATGATGCCAGACCAAAAGGCTTGAATTTCTGCGTCTTTTG
CCGAACGCAGTGCATGTGCAATTGTTGTTTTTTGGAATATTCAATTTTCGGACTGTCCGCTTTGATTTCA
GTTTCTTGGCTTATTCAAAAAGCAAAGTAAAGCCAAAAAAGCGAGATGGCAATACCAAATGCGGCAAAAC
GGTAGTGGAAGGAAAGGGGTGCGGGGCAGCGGAAGGAAGGGTGGGGCGGGGCGTGGCGGGGTCTGTGGCT
GGGCGCGACGTCACCGACGTTGGAGCCACTCCTTTGACCATGTGTGCGTGTGTGTATTATTCGTGTCTCG
CCACTCGCCGGTTGTTTTTTTCTTTTTATGCTGCGCTCTCTCTAGCGCCATCTCGCTTACGCATGCTCAA
CGCACCGCATGTTGCCGTTTCCTTTTATGCGTCATTTTGGCTCGAAATAGGCAATTATTTAAACAAAGAT
TAGTCAACGAAAACGCTAAAATAAATAAGTCTACAATATGGTTACTTATTGCCATGTGTGTGCAGCCAAC
GATAGCAACAAAAGCAACAACACAGGTGGCTTTCCCTCTTTCACTTTTTGTTTGCAAGCCGCGTGCGAGC
AAGACGGCACGACCGGCAAACGCAATTACGCTGACAAAGAGCAGACGAAGTTTTGGCGAAAAACATCAAG
GCGCCTGATACGAATGCATTTGCAATAACAATTGCGATATTTAATATTGTTTATGAAGCTGTTTGACTTC
AAAACACACAAAAAAAAAAATAAAACAAATTATTTGAAAGAGAATTAGGAATCGGACGCTTATCGTTAGG
GTAACAACAAGAAATGCTTACTGAGTCACAGCCTCTGGAAAACTGCCGCAAGCCAGAGAGAGAGAGAAAA
AGAGGGAGAGCAGCTTAGACCGCATGTGCTTGTGTGTGAGGCGTCTCTCTCTTCGTCTCTGTTGCGCAAA
CGCATAGACTGCACTGAAAAAATCGATTACCTATTTTTTATGAATGAATATTTGCACTATTACTATTCAA
AACTATTAAGATAGCAATCACATTCAATAGCCAAATACTATACCACCTGAGCGATGCAACGAAATGATCA
ATTTGAGCAAAAATGCTGCATATTTAGGACGGCATCATTATAGAAATGCTTCTTGCTGTGTACTTTTCTC
TCGTCTGGCAGCTGTTTCGCCGTTATTGTTAAAACCGGCTTAAGTTAGGTGTGTTTTCTACGACTAGTGA
ATGCCCTACTAGAAGATGTGTGTTGCACAAAATGTCCCTGGAATAACCAATTTGAAGTGCAGATAGCAGT
AAACGTAAGCTAATATGAATATTATTTAACTGTAATGTTTTAATATCGCTGGACATTACTAATAAACCCA
CTATAAACACATGTACATATGTATGTTTTGGCATACAATGAGTAGTTGGGGAAAAAATGTGTAAAAGCAC
CGTGACCATCACAGCATAAAGATAACCAGCTGAAGTATCGAATATGAGTAACCCCCAAATTGAATCACAT
GCCGCAACTGATAGGACCCATGGAAGTACACTCTTCATGGCGATATACAAGACACACACAAGCACGAACA
CCCAGTTGCGGAGGAAATTCTCCGTAAATGAAAACCCAATCGGCGAACAATTCATACCCATATATGGTAA
AAGTTTTGAACGCGACTTGAGAGCGGAGAGCATTGCGGCTGATAAGGTTTTAGCGCTAAGCGGGCTTTAT
AAAACGGGCTGCGGGACCAGTTTTCATATCACTACCGTTTGAGTTCTTGTGCTGTGTGGATACTCCTCCC
GACACAAAGCCGCTCCATCAGCCAGCAGTCGTCTAATCCAGAGACCCCGGATCGGGGTACCAACATGGCT
TCTAACTTTACTCAGTTCGTTCTCGTCGACAATGGCGGAACTGGCGACGTGACTGTCGCCCCAAGCAACT
TCGCTAACGGGGTCGCTGAATGGATCAGCTCTAACTCGCGATCACAGGCTTACAAAGTAACCTGTAGCGT
TCGTCAGAGCTCTGCGCAGAATCGCAAATACACCATCAAAGTCGAGGTGCCTAAAGTGGCAACCCAGACT
GTTGGTGGTGAAGAGCTTCCTGTAGCCGGATGGAGATCTTACTTAAATATGGAACTAACCATTCCAATTT
TCGCCACGAATTCCGACTGCGAGCTTATTGTTAAGGCAATGCAAGGTCTCCTAAAAGATGGAAACCCGAT
TCCCTCGGCCATCGCGGCCAACTCCGGCATCTACGGAGGTGGAGGTGGATCTGCTAGCATGTCCCCTATA
CTAGGTTATTGGAAAATTAAGGGCCTTGTGCAACCCACTCGACTTCTTTTGGAATATCTTGAAGAAAAAT
ATGAAGAGCATTTGTATGAGCGCGATGAAGGTGATAAATGGCGAAACAAAAAGTTTGAATTGGGTTTGGA
GTTTCCCAATCTTCCTTATTATATTGATGGTGATGTTAAATTAACACAGTCTATGGCCATCATACGTTAT
ATAGCTGACAAGCACAACATGTTGGGTGGTTGTCCAAAAGAGCGTGCAGAGATTTCAATGCTTGAAGGAG
CGGTTTTGGATATTAGATACGGTGTTTCGAGAATTGCATATAGTAAAGACTTTGAAACTCTCAAAGTTGA
TTTTCTTAGCAAGCTACCTGAAATGCTGAAAATGTTCGAAGATCGTTTATGTCATAAAACATATTTAAAT
GGTGATCATGTAACCCATCCTGACTTCATGTTGTATGACGCTCTTGATGTTGTTTTATACATGGACCCAA
TGTGCCTGGATGCGTTCCCAAAATTAGTTTGTTTTAAAAAACGTATTGAAGCTATCCCACAAATTGATAA
GTACTTGAAATCCAGCAAGTATATAGCATGGCCTTTGCAGGGCTGGCAAGCCACGTTTGGTGGTGGCGAC
CATCCTCCAAAAAGATCCCTAGAGGGCCCGCGGTTCGAAGGTAAGCCTATCCCTAACCCTCTCCTCGGTC
TCGATTCTACGCGTACCGGTCATCATCACCATCACCATTGAGTTTAAACCCGCTGATCAGCCTCGACTGT
GCCTTCTAAGGCCTGAGCTCGCTGATCAGCCTCGATCGAGGATCCAGACATGATAAGATACATTGATGAG
TTTGGACAAACCACAACTAGAATGCAGTGAAAAAAATGCTTTATTTGTGAAATTTGTGATGCTATTGCTT
TATTTGTAACCATTATAAGCTGCAATAAACAAGTTAACAACAACAATTGCATTCATTTTATGTTTCAGGT
TCAGGGGGAGGTGTGGGAGGTTTTTTAAAGCAAGTAAAACCTCTACAAATGTGGTATGGCTGATTATGAT
CAGTCGACCGATGCCCTTGAGAGCCTTCAACCCAGTCAGCTCCTTCCGGTGGGCGCGGGGCATGACTATC
GTCGCCGCACTTATGACTGTCTTCTTTATCATGCAACTCGTAGGACAGGTGCCGGCAGCGCTCTGGGTCA
TTTTCGGCGAGGACCGCTTTCGCTGGAGCGCGACGATGATCGGCCTGTCGCTTGCGGTATTCGGAATCTT
GCACGCCCTCGCTCAAGCCTTCGTCACTGGTCCCGCCACCAAACGTTTCGGCGAGAAGCAGGCCATTATC
GCCGGCATGGCGGCCGACGCGCTGGGCTACGTCTTGCTGGCGTTCGCGACGCGAGGCTGGATGGCCTTCC
CCATTATGATTCTTCTCGCTTCCGGCGGCATCGGGATGCCCGCGTTGCAGGCCATGCTGTCCAGGCAGGT
AGATGACGACCATCAGGGACAGCTTCAAGGCCAGCAAAAGGCCAGGAACCGTAAAAAGGCCGCGTTGCTG
GCGTTTTTCCATAGGCTCCGCCCCCCTGACGAGCATCACAAAAATCGACGCTCAAGTCAGAGGTGGCGAA
ACCCGACAGGACTATAAAGATACCAGGCGTTTCCCCCTGGAAGCTCCCTCGTGCGCTCTCCTGTTCCGAC
CCTGCCGCTTACCGGATACCTGTCCGCCTTTCTCCCTTCGGGAAGCGTGGCGCTTTCTCATAGCTCACGC
TGTAGGTATCTCAGTTCGGTGTAGGTCGTTCGCTCCAAGCTGGGCTGTGTGCACGAACCCCCCGTTCAGC
CCGACCGCTGCGCCTTATCCGGTAACTATCGTCTTGAGTCCAACCCGGTAAGACACGACTTATCGCCACT
GGCAGCAGCCACTGGTAACAGGATTAGCAGAGCGAGGTATGTAGGCGGTGCTACAGAGTTCTTGAAGTGG
TGGCCTAACTACGGCTACACTAGAAGGACAGTATTTGGTATCTGCGCTCTGCTGAAGCCAGTTACCTTCG
GAAAAAGAGTTGGTAGCTCTTGATCCGGCAAACAAACCACCGCTGGTAGCGGTGGTTTTTTTGTTTGCAA
GCAGCAGATTACGCGCAGAAAAAAAGGATCTCAAGAAGATCCTTTGATCTTTTCTACGGGGTCTGACGCT
CAGTGGAACGAAAACTCACGTTAAGGGATTTTGGTCATGAGATTATCAAAAAGGATCTTCACCTAGATCC
TTTTAAATTAAAAATGAAGTTTTAAATCAATCTAAAGTATATATGAGTAAACTTGGTCTGACAGTTACCA
ATGCTTAATCAGTGAGGCACCTATCTCAGCGATCTGTCTATTTCGTTCATCCATAGTTGCCTGACTCCCC
GTCGTGTAGATAACTACGATACGGGAGGGCTTACCATCTGGCCCCAGTGCTGCAATGATACCGCGAGACC
CACGCTCACCGGCTCCAGATTTATCAGCAATAAACCAGCCAGCCGGAAGGGCCGAGCGCAGAAGTGGTCC
TGCAACTTTATCCGCCTCCATCCAGTCTATTAATTGTTGCCGGGAAGCTAGAGTAAGTAGTTCGCCAGTT
AATAGTTTGCGCAACGTTGTTGCCATTGCTGCAGGCATCGTGGTGTCACGCTCGTCGTTTGGTATGGCTT
CATTCAGCTCCGGTTCCCAACGATCAAGGCGAGTTACATGATCCCCCATGTTGTGCAAAAAAGCGGTTAG
CTCCTTCGGTCCTCCGATCGTTGTCAGAAGTAAGTTGGCCGCAGTGTTATCACTCATGGTTATGGCAGCA
CTGCATAATTCTCTTACTGTCATGCCATCCGTAAGATGCTTTTCTGTGACTGGTGAGTACTCAACCAAGT
CATTCTGAGAATAGTGTATGCGGCGACCGAGTTGCTCTTGCCCGGCGTCAACACGGGATAATACCGCGCC
ACATAGCAGAACTTTAAAAGTGCTCATCATTGGAAAACGTTCTTCGGGGCGAAAACTCTCAAGGATCTTA
CCGCTGTTGAGATCCAGTTCGATGTAACCCACTCGTGCACCCAACTGATCTTCAGCATCTTTTACTTTCA
CCAGCGTTTCTGGGTGAGCAAAAACAGGAAGGCAAAATGCCGCAAAAAAGGGAATAAGGGCGACACGGAA
ATGTTGAATACTCATACTCTTCCTTTTTCAATATTATTGAAGCATTTATCAGGGTTATTGTCTCATGAGC
GGATACATATTTGAATGTATTTAGAAAAATAAACAAATAGGGGTTCCGCGCACATTTCCCCGAAAAGTGC
CACCTGACGTCTAAGAAACCATTATTATCATGACATTAACCTATAAAAATAGGCGTATCACGAGGCCCTT
TCGT
Features (pLannotate 1.2.2; 10 found; start..end, strand, type, name):
     56..2565    +  promoter       Ac5 promoter: Drosophila melanogaster actin 5C promoter
   2588..2974    +  CDS            MS2: bacteriophage MS2 coat protein binds to a specific stem-loop structure in the viral RNA (Peabody, 1993)
   2999..3652    +  CDS            GST26_SCHJA: Experimental evidence at protein level: Swiss-Prot protein existence level 1. GST isoenzymes appear to play a central role in the parasite detoxification system. Other functions are also suspected including a role in increasing the solubility of haematin in the parasite gut. From Schistosoma japonicum (Blood fluke).
   3680..3721    +  CDS            V5 tag: epitope tag from simian virus 5
   3821..3955    -  polyA_signal   SV40 poly(A) signal: SV40 polyadenylation signal
   3978..4062    -  CDS            large T antigen (fragment): large T antigen from SV40 (simian virus 40)
   4063..4510    +  CDS            TcR (fragment): tetracycline efflux protein; tet; confers resistance to tetracycline
   4556..5144    -  rep_origin     ori: high-copy-number ColE1/pMB1/pBR322/pUC origin of replication
   5315..6175    -  CDS            AmpR: β-lactamase; bla; confers resistance to ampicillin, carbenicillin, and related antibiotics
   6176..6280    -  promoter       AmpR promoter: bla
