[The description below was written by a language model from this plasmid's Addgene catalogue record and pLannotate feature annotations shown in this document.]
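Description:
pAc5.1B-MS2-GST-V5His6_V is an insect-cell expression plasmid of about 6.4 kb, catalogued as an empty backbone with no gene of interest inserted. The record lists the parental backbone as unknown, although the name points to the pAc5.1 family. In bacteria it is maintained through a ColE1/pUC-type origin and selected with ampicillin via a β-lactamase gene under its own bla promoter. The catalogue describes it as low copy, whereas the annotation labels the origin as a high-copy type. Short fragments annotated as a tetracycline resistance gene and SV40 large T antigen are backbone remnants and are not expected to be functional. No insect-cell selection marker is annotated, which suggests transient transfection or co-selection with a separate marker.

The expression cassette is driven by the Drosophila melanogaster actin 5C promoter, a strong constitutive promoter widely used in Drosophila cultured cells. Downstream, in the same orientation, lie the bacteriophage MS2 coat protein, Schistosoma japonicum glutathione S-transferase and a V5 epitope tag. The name also indicates a His6 tag, but this is not separately annotated. An SV40 polyadenylation signal follows the cassette, although it is annotated on the opposite strand.

The MS2 coat protein binds a specific RNA stem-loop, so fusions to it can be tethered to reporter mRNAs carrying MS2 binding sites. An MS2-GST fusion is a plausible neutral control protein in such tethering assays, or a scaffold for cloning test proteins, with V5 allowing detection. The associated publication concerns GW182-mediated miRNA silencing, which fits this use, although the record does not spell out the plasmid's exact role.
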