Addgene plasmid #147757: pAc5.1B-MS2-GST-V5His6_V
Purpose: (Empty Backbone) Insect Expression vector
Depositing lab: Elisa Izaurralde. Depositing organization: Max Planck Institute for Developmental Biology. Publication: GW182 proteins cause PABP dissociation from silenced miRNA targets in the absence of deadenylation. Zekri L, Kuzuoglu-Ozturk D, Izaurralde E. EMBO J. 2013 Apr 3;32(7):1052-65. doi: 10.1038/emboj.2013.44. Epub 2013 Mar 5. PubMed 23463101.
Backbone
  Vector backbone: Unknown
  Vector type: Insect Expression
Growth in bacteria
  Bacterial resistance: Ampicillin, 100 μg/mL
  Growth temperature: 37°C
  Growth strain: DH5alpha
  Copy number: Low Copy
Gene/Insert
  Gene/Insert name: None
Terms and licenses: Academic/Nonprofit Terms; Industry Terms: Not Available to Industry
Depositor comments: Plasmids from this collection were made available to the research community and donated after the lab closed. Please note that the sequence provided by the depositing laboratory may be theoretical/predicted or based on Sanger sequencing results. There may be discrepancies between sequencing results obtained by Addgene and the depositor sequence. If an Addgene verified sequence is not available, please contact before placing your order to request that our lab fully sequence the plasmid.
How to cite: pAc5.1B-MS2-GST-V5His6_V was a gift from Elisa Izaurralde (Addgene plasmid # 147757 ; http://n2t.net/addgene:147757 ; RRID:Addgene_147757)
